Addgene plasmid #220177: pGM234
Purpose: Expresses exogenous wild-type NAC complex members (NACA and BTF3)
Depositing lab: Jonathan Weissman. Depositing organization: Whitehead Institute for Biomedical Research. Publication: Triaging of alpha-helical proteins to the mitochondrial outer membrane by distinct chaperone machinery based on substrate topology. Muthukumar G, Stevens TA, Inglis AJ, Esantsi TK, Saunders RA, Schulte F, Voorhees RM, Guna A, Weissman JS. Mol Cell. 2024 Mar 21;84(6):1101-1119.e9. doi: 10.1016/j.molcel.2024.01.028. Epub 2024 Feb 29. PubMed 38428433.
Backbone
  Vector backbone: MH0006
  Vector type: Lentiviral
Growth in bacteria
  Bacterial resistance: Ampicillin, 100 μg/mL
  Growth temperature: 37°C
  Growth strain: NEB Stable
  Copy number: High Copy
Gene/Insert
  Gene/Insert name: NACA and BTF3
  Species: H. sapiens (human)
  Insert size (bp): 1395
  Entrez Gene: NACA (a.k.a. HSD48, NAC-alpha, NACA1, skNAC); BTF3 (a.k.a. BETA-NAC, BTF3a, BTF3b, NACB)
  Tag / fusion protein: 3xFLAG (NACA); 6xHis (BTF3) (N terminal on insert)
  Cloning method: Gibson Cloning
Terms and licenses: Academic/Nonprofit Terms; Industry Terms: Not Available to Industry
How to cite: pGM234 was a gift from Jonathan Weissman (Addgene plasmid # 220177 ; http://n2t.net/addgene:220177 ; RRID:Addgene_220177)
