[The description below was written by a language model from this plasmid's Addgene catalogue record and pLannotate feature annotations shown in this document.]
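Description:
pGM234 is an HIV-1-derived lentiviral transfer plasmid, built on the MH0006 backbone, for expressing exogenous wild-type human nascent polypeptide-associated complex (NAC) subunits NACA and BTF3 in mammalian cells. It is maintained in E. coli through a high-copy ColE1/pUC-type origin and selected with ampicillin via the bla gene. The bacterial portion also carries leftover pieces of older vectors, including fragments of tetracycline resistance, rop, lacI and an SV40 promoter–gpt–SV40 small t/poly(A) cassette, which appear to be backbone remnants rather than functional parts of the payload.

The viral region has a truncated 5' LTR, the Ψ packaging signal with a partial gag sequence, the RRE for Rev-dependent nuclear export, the cPPT/CTS, and a self-inactivating ΔU3 3' LTR, so packaging functions must be supplied in trans. Between them, an EF-1α core promoter with its intron A drives a series of same-strand coding regions: TagBFP, then 3xFLAG-tagged NACA, then BTF3, which the catalogue entry records as carrying an N-terminal 6xHis tag. The His tag is not annotated in the feature table, nor are the elements that separate the three coding regions, so the record does not state how they are co-expressed. The automated annotation labels the two inserts by their closest database matches (mouse Naca and human BTF3L4), whereas the catalogue entry identifies both as human NACA and BTF3. A WPRE downstream enhances transcript expression. The blue fluorescent reporter should allow transduced cells to be identified, and the construct came from a study of chaperone-mediated triaging of alpha-helical proteins to the mitochondrial outer membrane. A role as the wild-type counterpart to mutant constructs is suggested by its stated purpose but is not spelled out.
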