Features (pLannotate 1.2.2; 37 found; start..end, strand, type, name):
     21..89      +  CDS            nef (fragment): NEF_HV1Z2 - Experimental evidence at protein level: Swiss-Prot protein existence level 1. Extracellular Nef protein targets CD4(+) T-lymphocytes for apoptosis by interacting with CXCR4 surface receptors. From Human immunodeficiency virus type 1 group M subtype D (isolate Z2/CDC-Z34) (HIV-1).
     91..324     +  LTR            3' LTR (ΔU3): self-inactivating 3' long terminal repeat (LTR) from HIV-1
    349..367     -  promoter       SP6 promoter: promoter for bacteriophage SP6 RNA polymerase
    595..874     +  CDS            TcR (fragment): tetracycline efflux protein; tet; confers resistance to tetracycline
    875..923     -  misc_feature   bom (fragment): basis of mobility region from pBR322
   1025..1060    -  CDS            rop (fragment): Rop protein, which maintains plasmids at low copy number; rop
   1155..1259    +  promoter       AmpR promoter: bla
   1260..2120    +  CDS            AmpR: β-lactamase; bla; confers resistance to ampicillin, carbenicillin, and related antibiotics
   2291..2879    +  rep_origin     ori: high-copy-number ColE1/pMB1/pBR322/pUC origin of replication
   3062..3118    +  CDS            lacI (fragment): lac repressor; lacI; The lac repressor binds to the lac operator to inhibit transcription in E. coli. This inhibition can be relieved by adding lactose or isopropyl-β-D-thiogalactopyranoside (IPTG).
   3125..3454    +  promoter       SV40 promoter: SV40 enhancer and early promoter
   3654..3773    +  CDS            gpt (fragment): XGPT_ECOLI - Also known as gpp, gxu. Experimental evidence at protein level: Swiss-Prot protein existence level 1. Purine salvage pathway enzyme that catalyzes the transfer of the ribosyl-5-phosphate group from 5-phospho-alpha-D-ribose 1- diphosphate (PRPP) to the N9 position of the 6-oxopurines guanine and xanthine to form the corresponding ribonucleotides GMP (guanosine 5'- monophosphate) and XMP (xanthosine 5'-monophosphate), with the release of PPi. To a lesser extent, also acts on hypoxanthine (PubMed:9100006, PubMed:3886014). Does not ribophosphorylate adenine (PubMed:3886014). From Esch
   3773..4108    +  CDS            gpt (fragment): XGPT_ECOLI - Also known as gpp, gxu. Experimental evidence at protein level: Swiss-Prot protein existence level 1. Purine salvage pathway enzyme that catalyzes the transfer of the ribosyl-5-phosphate group from 5-phospho-alpha-D-ribose 1- diphosphate (PRPP) to the N9 position of the 6-oxopurines guanine and xanthine to form the corresponding ribonucleotides GMP (guanosine 5'- monophosphate) and XMP (xanthosine 5'-monophosphate), with the release of PPi. To a lesser extent, also acts on hypoxanthine (PubMed:9100006, PubMed:3886014). Does not ribophosphorylate adenine (PubMed:3886014). From Esch
   4203..4508    +  CDS            frsA (fragment): FRSA_ECOLI - Also known as yafA. Experimental evidence at protein level: Swiss-Prot protein existence level 1. Catalyzes the hydrolysis of esters (PubMed:15808744). Displays esterase activity toward pNP-butyrate (PubMed:15808744). May stimulate mixed-acid fermentation by acting as a fermentation/respiration switch that down-regulates respiration and up- regulates fermentation rates (PubMed:15169777). From Escherichia coli (strain K12).
   4512..4586    +  CDS            small t antigen (fragment): SV40 (simian virus 40) small t antigen
   4588..4653    +  intron         small t intron: SV40 (simian virus 40) small t antigen intron
   4783..4803    +  CDS            SV40 NLS: nuclear localization signal of SV40 (simian virus 40) large T antigen
   5122..5205    +  CDS            large T antigen (fragment): large T antigen from SV40 (simian virus 40)
   5228..5362    +  polyA_signal   SV40 poly(A) signal: SV40 polyadenylation signal
   5529..5858    +  CDS            nef (fragment): NEF_HV1BR - Experimental evidence at protein level: Swiss-Prot protein existence level 1. Extracellular Nef protein targets CD4(+) T-lymphocytes for apoptosis by interacting with CXCR4 surface receptors (PubMed:14990729). From Human immunodeficiency virus type 1 group M subtype B (isolate BRU/LAI) (HIV-1).
   5906..6163    +  LTR            5' LTR (truncated): truncated 5' long terminal repeat (LTR) from HIV-1
   6210..6335    +  misc_feature   HIV-1 Ψ: packaging signal of human immunodeficiency virus type 1
   6319..6657    +  CDS            HIV-1 gag (fragment): gag protein from human immunodeficiency virus 1; gag
   6832..7065    +  misc_feature   RRE: The Rev response element (RRE) of HIV-1 allows for Rev-dependent mRNA export from the nucleus to the cytoplasm.
   7442..7542    +  CDS            Rev (fragment): human immunodeficiency virus 1 (HIV-1) Rev protein; rev; enhances nuclear export of unspliced and incompletely spliced viral mRNAs
   7579..7696    +  misc_feature   cPPT/CTS: central polypurine tract and central termination sequence of HIV-1
   7733..7756    -  misc_feature   MCS (fragment): pBluescript multiple cloning site
   8447..8658    +  promoter       EF-1α core promoter: core promoter for human elongation factor EF-1α
   8659..9597    +  intron         EF-1α intron A: intron upstream of the start codon of human EF-1α
   9669..10367   +  CDS            TagBFP: TagBFP is a basic (constitutively fluorescent) blue fluorescent protein published in 2008, derived from Entacmaea quadricolor. It is reported to be a very rapidly-maturing monomer with very low acid sensitivity.
  10446..10511   +  CDS            3xFLAG: three tandem FLAG® epitope tags, followed by an enterokinase cleavage site
  10593..11222   +  CDS            Naca (sequence withheld): NACA_MOUSE - Experimental evidence at protein level: Swiss-Prot protein existence level 1. Prevents inappropriate targeting of non-secretory polypeptides to the endoplasmic reticulum (ER). Binds to nascent polypeptide chains as they emerge from the ribosome and blocks their interaction with the signal recognition particle (SRP), which normally targets nascent secretory peptides to the ER. Also reduces the inherent affinity of ribosomes for protein translocation sites in the ER membrane (M sites) (By similarity). Isoform 1 and isoform 2 appear to bind DNA and play roles in transcription. Isofor
  11367..11837   +  CDS            BTF3L4 (sequence withheld): BT3L4_HUMAN - Experimental evidence at protein level: Swiss-Prot protein existence level 1. From Homo sapiens (Human).
  11852..11882   +  misc_feature   MCS (fragment): pUC18/19 multiple cloning site
  11883..11901   +  misc_feature   MCS (fragment): pBluescript multiple cloning site
  11901..12489   +  misc_feature   WPRE: woodchuck hepatitis virus posttranscriptional regulatory element
  12490..4       +  misc_feature   MCS (fragment) (across the origin): pBluescript multiple cloning site
>Addgene plasmid #220177 | pGM234 | addgene full sequence | sequence record 435714 | Addgene NGS Result
AGGGAATTAATTCGAGCTCGGTACCTTTAAGACCAATGACTTACAAGGCAGCTGTAGATCTTAGCCACTT
TTTAAAAGAAAAGGGGGGACTGGAAGGGCTAATTCACTCCCAACGAAGACAAGATCTGCTTTTTGCTTGT
ACTGGGTCTCTCTGGTTAGACCAGATCTGAGCCTGGGAGCTCTCTGGCTAACTAGGGAACCCACTGCTTA
AGCCTCAATAAAGCTTGCCTTGAGTGCTTCAAGTAGTGTGTGCCCGTCTGTTGTGTGACTCTGGTAACTA
GAGATCCCTCAGACCCTTTTAGTCAGTGTGGAAAATCTCTAGCAGCATCTAGAATTAATTCCGTGTATTC
TATAGTGTCACCTAAATCGTATGTGTATGATACATAAGGTTATGTATTAATTGTAGCCGCGTTCTAACGA
CAATATGTACAAGCCTAATTGTGTAGCATCTGGCTTACTGAAGCAGACCCTATCATCTCTCTCGTAAACT
GCCGTCAGAGTCGGTTTGGTTGGACGAACCTTCTGAGTTTCTGGTAACGCCGTCCCGCACCCGGAAATGG
TCAGCGAACCAATCAGCAGGGTCATCGCTAGCCAGATCCTCTACGCCGGACGCATCGTGGCCGGCATCAC
CGGCGCCACAGGTGCGGTTGCTGGCGCCTATATCGCCGACATCACCGATGGGGAAGATCGGGCTCGCCAC
TTCGGGCTCATGAGCGCTTGTTTCGGCGTGGGTATGGTGGCAGGCCCCGTGGCCGGGGGACTGTTGGGCG
CCATCTCCTTGCATGCACCATTCCTTGCGGCGGCGGTGCTCAACGGCCTCAACCTACTACTGGGCTGCTT
CCTAATGCAGGAGTCGCATAAGGGAGAGCGTCGAATGGTGCACTCTCAGTACAATCTGCTCTGATGCCGC
ATAGTTAAGCCAGCCCCGACACCCGCCAACACCCGCTGACGCGCCCTGACGGGCTTGTCTGCTCCCGGCA
TCCGCTTACAGACAAGCTGTGACCGTCTCCGGGAGCTGCATGTGTCAGAGGTTTTCACCGTCATCACCGA
AACGCGCGAGACGAAAGGGCCTCGTGATACGCCTATTTTTATAGGTTAATGTCATGATAATAATGGTTTC
TTAGACGTCAGGTGGCACTTTTCGGGGAAATGTGCGCGGAACCCCTATTTGTTTATTTTTCTAAATACAT
TCAAATATGTATCCGCTCATGAGACAATAACCCTGATAAATGCTTCAATAATATTGAAAAAGGAAGAGTA
TGAGTATTCAACATTTCCGTGTCGCCCTTATTCCCTTTTTTGCGGCATTTTGCCTTCCTGTTTTTGCTCA
CCCAGAAACGCTGGTGAAAGTAAAAGATGCTGAAGATCAGTTGGGTGCACGAGTGGGTTACATCGAACTG
GATCTCAACAGCGGTAAGATCCTTGAGAGTTTTCGCCCCGAAGAACGTTTTCCAATGATGAGCACTTTTA
AAGTTCTGCTATGTGGCGCGGTATTATCCCGTATTGACGCCGGGCAAGAGCAACTCGGTCGCCGCATACA
CTATTCTCAGAATGACTTGGTTGAGTACTCACCAGTCACAGAAAAGCATCTTACGGATGGCATGACAGTA
AGAGAATTATGCAGTGCTGCCATAACCATGAGTGATAACACTGCGGCCAACTTACTTCTGACAACGATCG
GAGGACCGAAGGAGCTAACCGCTTTTTTGCACAACATGGGGGATCATGTAACTCGCCTTGATCGTTGGGA
ACCGGAGCTGAATGAAGCCATACCAAACGACGAGCGTGACACCACGATGCCTGTAGCAATGGCAACAACG
TTGCGCAAACTATTAACTGGCGAACTACTTACTCTAGCTTCCCGGCAACAATTAATAGACTGGATGGAGG
CGGATAAAGTTGCAGGACCACTTCTGCGCTCGGCCCTTCCGGCTGGCTGGTTTATTGCTGATAAATCTGG
AGCCGGTGAGCGTGGGTCTCGCGGTATCATTGCAGCACTGGGGCCAGATGGTAAGCCCTCCCGTATCGTA
GTTATCTACACGACGGGGAGTCAGGCAACTATGGATGAACGAAATAGACAGATCGCTGAGATAGGTGCCT
CACTGATTAAGCATTGGTAACTGTCAGACCAAGTTTACTCATATATACTTTAGATTGATTTAAAACTTCA
TTTTTAATTTAAAAGGATCTAGGTGAAGATCCTTTTTGATAATCTCATGACCAAAATCCCTTAACGTGAG
TTTTCGTTCCACTGAGCGTCAGACCCCGTAGAAAAGATCAAAGGATCTTCTTGAGATCCTTTTTTTCTGC
GCGTAATCTGCTGCTTGCAAACAAAAAAACCACCGCTACCAGCGGTGGTTTGTTTGCCGGATCAAGAGCT
ACCAACTCTTTTTCCGAAGGTAACTGGCTTCAGCAGAGCGCAGATACCAAATACTGTTCTTCTAGTGTAG
CCGTAGTTAGGCCACCACTTCAAGAACTCTGTAGCACCGCCTACATACCTCGCTCTGCTAATCCTGTTAC
CAGTGGCTGCTGCCAGTGGCGATAAGTCGTGTCTTACCGGGTTGGACTCAAGACGATAGTTACCGGATAA
GGCGCAGCGGTCGGGCTGAACGGGGGGTTCGTGCACACAGCCCAGCTTGGAGCGAACGACCTACACCGAA
CTGAGATACCTACAGCGTGAGCTATGAGAAAGCGCCACGCTTCCCGAAGGGAGAAAGGCGGACAGGTATC
CGGTAAGCGGCAGGGTCGGAACAGGAGAGCGCACGAGGGAGCTTCCAGGGGGAAACGCCTGGTATCTTTA
TAGTCCTGTCGGGTTTCGCCACCTCTGACTTGAGCGTCGATTTTTGTGATGCTCGTCAGGGGGGCGGAGC
CTATGGAAAAACGCCAGCAACGCGGCCTTTTTACGGTTCCTGGCCTTTTGCTGGCCTTTTGCTCACATGT
TCTTTCCTGCGTTATCCCCTGATTCTGTGGATAACCGTATTACCGCCTTTGAGTGAGCTGATACCGCTCG
CCGCAGCCGAACGACCGAGCGCAGCGAGTCAGTGAGCGAGGAAGCGGAAGAGCGCCCAATACGCAAACCG
CCTCTCCCCGCGCGTTGGCCGATTCATTAATGCAGCTGTGGAATGTGTGTCAGTTAGGGTGTGGAAAGTC
CCCAGGCTCCCCAGCAGGCAGAAGTATGCAAAGCATGCATCTCAATTAGTCAGCAACCAGGTGTGGAAAG
TCCCCAGGCTCCCCAGCAGGCAGAAGTATGCAAAGCATGCATCTCAATTAGTCAGCAACCATAGTCCCGC
CCCTAACTCCGCCCATCCCGCCCCTAACTCCGCCCAGTTCCGCCCATTCTCCGCCCCATGGCTGACTAAT
TTTTTTTATTTATGCAGAGGCCGAGGCCGCCTCGGCCTCTGAGCTATTCCAGAAGTAGTGAGGAGGCTTT
TTTGGAGGCCTAGGCTTTTGCAAAAAGCTTGGACACAAGACAGGCTTGCGAGATATGTTTGAGAATACCA
CTTTATCCCGCGTCAGGGAGAGGCAGTGCGTAAAAAGACGCGGACTCATGTGAAATACTGGTTTTTAGTG
CGCCAGATCTCTATAATCTCGCGCAACCTATTTTCCCCTCGAACACTTTTTAAGCCGTAGATAAACAGGC
TGGGACACTTCACATGAGCGAAAAATACATCGTCACCTGGGACATGTTGCAGATCCATGCACGTAAACTC
GCAAGCCGACTGATGCCTTCTGAACAATGGAAAGGCATTATTGCCGTAAGCCGTGGCGGTCTGTACCGGG
TGCGTTACTGGCGCGTGAACTGGGTATTCGTCATGTCGATACCGTTTGTATTTCCAGCTACGATCACGAC
AACCAGCGCGAGCTTAAAGTGCTGAAACGCGCAGAAGGCGATGGCGAAGGCTTCATCGTTATTGATGACC
TGGTGGATACCGGTGGTACTGCGGTTGCGATTCGTGAAATGTATCCAAAAGCGCACTTTGTCACCATCTT
CGCAAAACCGGCTGGTCGTCCGCTGGTTGATGACTATGTTGTTGATATCCCGCAAGATACCTGGATTGAA
CAGCCGTGGGATATGGGCGTCGTATTCGTCCCGCCAATCTCCGGTCGCTAATCTTTTCAACGCCTGGCAC
TGCCGGGCGTTGTTCTTTTTAACTTCAGGCGGGTTACAATAGTTTCCAGTAAGTATTCTGGAGGCTGCAT
CCATGACACAGGCAAACCTGAGCGAAACCCTGTTCAAACCCCGCTTTAAACATCCTGAAACCTCGACGCT
AGTCCGCCGCTTTAATCACGGCGCACAACCGCCTGTGCAGTCGGCCCTTGATGGTAAAACCATCCCTCAC
TGGTATCGCATGATTAACCGTCTGATGTGGATCTGGCGCGGCATTGACCCACGCGAAATCCTCGACGTCC
AGGCACGTATTGTGATGAGCGATGCCGAACGTACCGACGATGATTTATACGATACGGTGATTGGCTACCG
TGGCGGCAACTGGATTTATGAGTGGGCCCCGGATCTTTGTGAAGGAACCTTACTTCTGTGGTGTGACATA
ATTGGACAAACTACCTACAGAGATTTAAAGCTCTAAGGTAAATATAAAATTTTTAAGTGTATAATGTGTT
AAACTACTGATTCTAATTGTTTGTGTATTTTAGATTCCAACCTATGGAACTGATGAATGGGAGCAGTGGT
GGAATGCCTTTAATGAGGAAAACCTGTTTTGCTCAGAAGAAATGCCATCTAGTGATGATGAGGCTACTGC
TGACTCTCAACATTCTACTCCTCCAAAAAAGAAGAGAAAGGTAGAAGACCCCAAGGACTTTCCTTCAGAA
TTGCTAAGTTTTTTGAGTCATGCTGTGTTTAGTAATAGAACTCTTGCTTGCTTTGCTATTTACACCACAA
AGGAAAAAGCTGCACTGCTATACAAGAAAATTATGGAAAAATATTCTGTAACCTTTATAAGTAGGCATAA
CAGTTATAATCATAACATACTGTTTTTTCTTACTCCACACAGGCATAGAGTGTCTGCTATTAATAACTAT
GCTCAAAAATTGTGTACCTTTAGCTTTTTAATTTGTAAAGGGGTTAATAAGGAATATTTGATGTATAGTG
CCTTGACTAGAGATCATAATCAGCCATACCACATTTGTAGAGGTTTTACTTGCTTTAAAAAACCTCCCAC
ACCTCCCCCTGAACCTGAAACATAAAATGAATGCAATTGTTGTTGTTAACTTGTTTATTGCAGCTTATAA
TGGTTACAAATAAAGCAATAGCATCACAAATTTCACAAATAAAGCATTTTTTTCACTGCATTCTAGTTGT
GGTTTGTCCAAACTCATCAATGTATCTTATCATGTCTGGATCAACTGGATAACTCAAGCTAACCAAAATC
ATCCCAAACTTCCCACCCCATACCCTATTACCACTGCCAATTACCTGTGGTTTCATTTACTCTAAACCTG
TGATTCCTCTGAATTATTTTCATTTTAAAGAAATTGTATTTGTTAAATATGTACTACAAACTTAGTAGTT
GGAAGGGCTAATTCACTCCCAAAGAAGACAAGATATCCTTGATCTGTGGATCTACCACACACAAGGCTAC
TTCCCTGATTAGCAGAACTACACACCAGGGCCAGGGGTCAGATATCCACTGACCTTTGGATGGTGCTACA
AGCTAGTACCAGTTGAGCCAGATAAGGTAGAAGAGGCCAATAAAGGAGAGAACACCAGCTTGTTACACCC
TGTGAGCCTGCATGGGATGGATGACCCGGAGAGAGAAGTGTTAGAGTGGAGGTTTGACAGCCGCCTAGCA
TTTCATCACGTGGCCCGAGAGCTGCATCCGGAGTACTTCAAGAACTGCTGATATCGAGCTTGCTACAAGG
GACTTTCCGCTGGGGACTTTCCAGGGAGGCGTGGCCTGGGCGGGACTGGGGAGTGGCGAGCCCTCAGATC
CTGCATATAAGCAGCTGCTTTTTGCCTGTACTGGGTCTCTCTGGTTAGACCAGATCTGAGCCTGGGAGCT
CTCTGGCTAACTAGGGAACCCACTGCTTAAGCCTCAATAAAGCTTGCCTTGAGTGCTTCAAGTAGTGTGT
GCCCGTCTGTTGTGTGACTCTGGTAACTAGAGATCCCTCAGACCCTTTTAGTCAGTGTGGAAAATCTCTA
GCAGTGGCGCCCGAACAGGGACTTGAAAGCGAAAGGGAAACCAGAGGAGCTCTCTCGACGCAGGACTCGG
CTTGCTGAAGCGCGCACGGCAAGAGGCGAGGGGCGGCGACTGGTGAGTACGCCAAAAATTTTGACTAGCG
GAGGCTAGAAGGAGAGAGATGGGTGCGAGAGCGTCAGTATTAAGCGGGGGAGAATTAGATCGCGATGGGA
AAAAATTCGGTTAAGGCCAGGGGGAAAGAAAAAATATAAATTAAAACATATAGTATGGGCAAGCAGGGAG
CTAGAACGATTCGCAGTTAATCCTGGCCTGTTAGAAACATCAGAAGGCTGTAGACAAATACTGGGACAGC
TACAACCATCCCTTCAGACAGGATCAGAAGAACTTAGATCATTATATAATACAGTAGCAACCCTCTATTG
TGTGCATCAAAGGATAGAGATAAAAGACACCAAGGAAGCTTTAGACAAGATAGAGGAAGAGCAAAACAAA
AGTAAGACCACCGCACAGCAAGCGGCCGGCCGCTGATCTTCAGACCTGGAGGAGGAGATATGAGGGACAA
TTGGAGAAGTGAATTATATAAATATAAAGTAGTAAAAATTGAACCATTAGGAGTAGCACCCACCAAGGCA
AAGAGAAGAGTGGTGCAGAGAGAAAAAAGAGCAGTGGGAATAGGAGCTTTGTTCCTTGGGTTCTTGGGAG
CAGCAGGAAGCACTATGGGCGCAGCGTCAATGACGCTGACGGTACAGGCCAGACAATTATTGTCTGGTAT
AGTGCAGCAGCAGAACAATTTGCTGAGGGCTATTGAGGCGCAACAGCATCTGTTGCAACTCACAGTCTGG
GGCATCAAGCAGCTCCAGGCAAGAATCCTGGCTGTGGAAAGATACCTAAAGGATCAACAGCTCCTGGGGA
TTTGGGGTTGCTCTGGAAAACTCATTTGCACCACTGCTGTGCCTTGGAATGCTAGTTGGAGTAATAAATC
TCTGGAACAGATTTGGAATCACACGACCTGGATGGAGTGGGACAGAGAAATTAACAATTACACAAGCTTA
ATACACTCCTTAATTGAAGAATCGCAAAACCAGCAAGAAAAGAATGAACAAGAATTATTGGAATTAGATA
AATGGGCAAGTTTGTGGAATTGGTTTAACATAACAAATTGGCTGTGGTATATAAAATTATTCATAATGAT
AGTAGGAGGCTTGGTAGGTTTAAGAATAGTTTTTGCTGTACTTTCTATAGTGAATAGAGTTAGGCAGGGA
TATTCACCATTATCGTTTCAGACCCACCTCCCAACCCCGAGGGGACCCGACAGGCCCGAAGGAATAGAAG
AAGAAGGTGGAGAGAGAGACAGAGACAGATCCATTCGATTAGTGAACGGATCTCGACGGTATCGCCAAAT
GGCAGTATTCATCCACAATTTTAAAAGAAAAGGGGGGATTGGGGGGTACAGTGCAGGGGAAAGAATAGTA
GACATAATAGCAACAGACATACAAACTAAAGAATTACAAAAACAAATTACAAAAATTCAAAATTTTCGGG
TTTATTACAGGGACAGCAGAGATCCAGTTTGGATCGATAAGCTTGATATCGAATTCGGGAGGTGGTCCCT
GCAGTTACGCCAATGATAACCCCCGCCAGAAAAATCTTAGTAGCCTTCCCTTTTTGTTTTCCGTGCCCCA
ACTCGGCGGATTGACTCGGCCCCTTCCGGAAACACCCGAATCAACTTCTAGTCAAATTATTGTTCACGCC
GCAATGACCCACCCCTGGCCCGCGTCTGTGGAACTGACCCCTGGTGTACAGGAGAGTTCGCTGCTGAAAG
TGGTCCCAAAGGGGTACTAGTTTTTAAGCTCCCAACTCCCCCTCCCCCAGCGTCTGGAGGATTCCACACC
CTCGCACCGCAGGGGCGAGGAAGTGGGCGGAGTCCGGTTTTGGCGCCAGCCGCTGAGGCTGCCAAGCAGA
AAAGCCACCGCTGAGGAGACTCCGGTCACTGTCCTCGCCCCGCCTCCCCCTTCCCTCCCCTTGGGGACCA
CCGGGCGCCACGCCGCGAACGGTAAGTGCCGCGGTCGTCGGCGCCTCCGCCCTCCCCCTAGGGCCCCAAT
TCCCAGCGGGCGCGGCGCGCGGCCCCTCCCCCCGCCGGGCGCGCGCCCGCTGCCCCGCCCTTCGTGGCCG
CCCGGCGTGGGCGGTGCCACCCCTCCCCCCGGCGGCCCCGCGCGCAGCTCCCGGCTCCCTCCCCCTTCGG
ATGTGGCTTGAGCTGTAGGCGCGGAGGGGCTCCGGTGCCCGTCAGTGGGCAGAGCGCACATCGCCCACAG
TCCCCGAGAAGTTGGGGGGAGGGGTCGGCAATTGAACCGGTGCCTAGAGAAGGTGGCGCGGGGTAAACTG
GGAAAGTGATGTCGTGTACTGGCTCCGCCTTTTTCCCGAGGGTGGGGGAGAACCGTATATAAGTGCAGTA
GTCGCCGTGAACGTTCTTTTTCGCAACGGGTTTGCCGCCAGAACACAGGTAAGTGCCGTGTGTGGTTCCC
GCGGGCCTGGCCTCTTTACGGGTTATGGCCCTTGCGTGCCTTGAATTACTTCCACCTGGCTGCAGTACGT
GATTCTTGATCCCGAGCTTCGGGTTGGAAGTGGGTGGGAGAGTTCGAGGCCTTGCGCTTAAGGAGCCCCT
TCGCCTCGTGCTTGAGTTGAGGCCTGGCCTGGGCGCTGGGGCCGCCGCGTGCGAATCTGGTGGCACCTTC
GCGCCTGTCTCGCTGCTTTCGATAAGTCTCTAGCCATTTAAAATTTTTGATGACCTGCTGCGACGCTTTT
TTTCTGGCAAGATAGTCTTGTAAATGCGGGCCAAGATCTGCACACTGGTATTTCGGTTTTTGGGGCCGCG
GGCGGCGACGGGGCCCGTGCGTCCCAGCGCACATGTTCGGCGAGGCGGGGCCTGCGAGCGCGGCCACCGA
GAATCGGACGGGGGTAGTCTCAAGCTGGCCGGCCTGCTCTGGTGCCTGGCCTCGCGCCGCCGTGTATCGC
CCCGCCCTGGGCGGCAAGGCTGGCCCGGTCGGCACCAGTTGCGTGAGCGGAAAGATGGCCGCTTCCCGGC
CCTGCTGCAGGGAGCTCAAAATGGAGGACGCGGCGCTCGGGAGAGCGGGCGGGTGAGTCACCCACACAAA
GGAAAAGGGCCTTTCCGTCCTCAGCCGTCGCTTCATGTGACTCCACGGAGTACCGGGCGCCGTCCAGGCA
CCTCGATTAGTTCTCGAGCTTTTGGAGTACGTCGTCTTTAGGTTGGGGGGAGGGGTTTTATGCGATGGAG
TTTCCCCACACTGAGTGGGTGGAGACTGAAGTTAGGCCAGCTTGGCACTTGATGTAATTCTCCTTGGAAT
TTGCCCTTTTTGAGTTTGGATCTTGGTTCATTCTCAAGCCTCAGACAGTGGTTCAAAGTTTTTTTCTTCC
ATTTCAGGTGTCGTGGAATTCTCACGCGTCTGCAGGATATCAAGCTTGCGGTACCGCGGGCCCGAAGCTT
ACGCCACCATGAGCGAGCTGATTAAGGAGAACATGCACATGAAGCTGTACATGGAGGGCACCGTGGACAA
CCATCACTTCAAGTGCACATCCGAGGGCGAAGGCAAGCCCTACGAGGGCACCCAGACCATGAGAATCAAG
GTGGTCGAGGGCGGCCCTCTCCCCTTCGCCTTCGACATCCTGGCTACTAGCTTCCTCTACGGCAGCAAGA
CCTTCATCAACCACACCCAGGGCATCCCCGACTTCTTCAAGCAGTCCTTCCCTGAGGGCTTCACATGGGA
GAGAGTCACCACATACGAAGACGGGGGCGTGCTGACCGCTACCCAGGACACCAGCCTCCAGGACGGCTGC
CTCATCTACAACGTCAAGATCAGAGGGGTGAACTTCACATCCAACGGCCCTGTGATGCAGAAGAAAACAC
TCGGCTGGGAGGCCTTCACCGAGACGCTGTACCCCGCTGACGGCGGCCTGGAAGGCAGAAACGACATGGC
CCTGAAGCTCGTGGGCGGGAGCCATCTGATCGCAAACATCAAGACCACATATAGATCCAAGAAACCCGCT
AAGAACCTCAAGATGCCTGGCGTCTACTATGTGGACTACAGACTGGAAAGAATCAAGGAGGCCAACAACG
AGACCTACGTCGAGCAGCACGAGGTGGCAGTGGCCAGATACTGCGACCTCCCTAGCAAACTGGGGCACAA
GCTTAATGGAAGCGGAGCTACTAACTTCAGCCTGCTGAAGCAGGCTGGAGACGTGGAGGAGAACCCTGGA
CCTGGATCCGGATCCGACTACAAAGACCATGACGGTGATTATAAAGATCATGACATCGATTACAAGGATG
ACGATGACAAGGCCGGATCTGGATCTGGCAGTGGATCAGGATCTGGTAGTGGTAGTGGTAGCGGAAGTGG
AAGTGGCAGT
[642 nt withheld, positions 10581-11222]
GGCTCCGGCGAGGGCAGAGGCAGTCTGCTGACATGCGGTGACGTGGAAGAGAATCCCGGCCCTGGATCCC
ATCACCACCATCACCATGGCGGAGGTGGCAGTGGAGGTGGCGGATCAGGTGGCGGAGGTAGC
[483 nt withheld, positions 11355-11837]
TGATAAGGCCGCGACTCTAGAGTCGACCTGCAGGCATGCAAGCTTGATATCAAGCTTATCGATAATCAAC
CTCTGGATTACAAAATTTGTGAAAGATTGACTGGTATTCTTAACTATGTTGCTCCTTTTACGCTATGTGG
ATACGCTGCTTTAATGCCTTTGTATCATGCTATTGCTTCCCGTATGGCTTTCATTTTCTCCTCCTTGTAT
AAATCCTGGTTGCTGTCTCTTTATGAGGAGTTGTGGCCCGTTGTCAGGCAACGTGGCGTGGTGTGCACTG
TGTTTGCTGACGCAACCCCCACTGGTTGGGGCATTGCCACCACCTGTCAGCTCCTTTCCGGGACTTTCGC
TTTCCCCCTCCCTATTGCCACGGCGGAACTCATCGCCGCCTGCCTTGCCCGCTGCTGGACAGGGGCTCGG
CTGTTGGGCACTGACAATTCCGTGGTGTTGTCGGGGAAATCATCGTCCTTTCCTTGGCTGCTCGCCTGTG
TTGCCACCTGGATTCTGCGCGGGACGTCCTTCTGCTACGTCCCTTCGGCCCTCAATCCAGCGGACCTTCC
TTCCCGCGGCCTGCTGCCGGCTCTGCGGCCTCTTCCGCGTCTTCGCCTTCGCCCTCAGACGAGTCGGATC
TCCCTTTGGGCCGCCTCCCCGCATCGATACCGTCGACCTCG
